>Addgene plasmid #201207 | pAAVCam1.3_smFP_FLAG | addgene full sequence | sequence record 401050 | Addgene NGS Result
CCTGCAGGCAGCTGCGCGCTCGCTCGCTCACTGAGGCCGCCCGGGCGTCGGGCGACCTTTGGTCGCCCGG
CCTCAGTGAGCGAGCGAGCGCGCAGAGAGGGAGTGGCCAACTCCATCACTAGGGGTTCCTGCGGCCGCAC
GCGTCATTATGGCCTTAGGTCACTTCATCTCCATGGGGTTCTTCTTCTGATTTTCTAGAAAATGAGATGG
GGGTGCAGAGAGCTTCCTCAGTGACCTGCCCAGGGTCACATCAGAAATGTCAGAGCTAGAACTTGAACTC
AGATTACTAATCTTAAATTCCATGCCTTGGGGGCATGCAAGTACGATATACAGAAGGAGTGAACTCATTA
GGGCAGATGACCAATGAGTTTAGGAAAGAAGAGTCCAGGGCAGGGTACATCTACACCACCCGCCCAGCCC
TGGGTGAGTCCAGCCACGTTCACCTCATTATAGTTGCCTCTCTCCAGTCCTACCTTGACGGGAAGCACAA
GCAGAAACTGGGACAGGAGCCCCAGGAGACCAAATCTTCATGGTCCCTCTGGGAGGATGGGTGGGGAGAG
CTGTGGCAGAGGCCTCAGGAGGGGCCCTGCTGCTCAGTGGTGACAGATAGGGGTGAGAAAGCAGACAGAG
TCATTCCGTCAGCATTCTGGGTCTGTTTGGTACTTCTTCTCACGATAAGGTGGCGGTGTGATATGCACAA
TGGCTAAAAAGCAGGGAGAGCTGGAAAGAAACAAGGACAGAGACAGAGGCCAAGTCAACCAGACCAATTC
CCAGAGGAAGCAAAGAAACCATTACAGAGACTACAAGGGGGAAGGGAAGGAGAGATGAATTAGCTTCCCC
TGTAAACCTTAGAACCCAGCTGTTGCCAGGGCAACGGGGCAATACCTGTCTCTTCAGAGGAGATGAAGTT
GCCAGGGTAACTACATCCTGTCTTTCTCAAGGACCATCCCAGAATGTGGCACCCACTAGCCGTTACCATA
GCAACTGCCTCTTTGCCCCACTTAATCCCATCCCGTCTGTTAAAAGGGCCCTATAGTTGGAGGTGGGGGA
GGTAGGAAGAGCGATGATCACTTGTGGACTAAGTTTGTTCGCATCCCCTTCTCCAACCCCCTCAGTACAT
CACCCTGGGGGAACAGGGTCCACTTGCTCCTGGGCCCACACAGTCCTGCAGTATTGTGTATATAAGGCCA
GGGCAAAGAGGAGCAGGTTTTAAAGTGAAAGGCAGGCAGGTGTTGGGGAGGCAGTTACCGGGGCAACGGG
AACAGGGCGTTTCGGAGGTGGTTGCCATGGGGACCTGGATGCTGACGAAGGCTCGCGAGGCTGTGAGCAG
CCACAGTGCCCTGCTCAGAAGCCCCAAGCTCGTCAGTCAAGCCGGTTCTCCGTTTGCACTCAGGAGCACG
GGCAGGCGAGTGGCCCCTAGTTCTGGGGGCAGCATCGATTGAATTCAATTGCGGCCGCCACCATGGACTA
CAAGGACGACGACGATAAAGGAGATTACAAAGATGACGATGATAAGGGCGATTATAAGGACGACGATGAC
AAGGGCGGCGTGTCGAAAGGCGAGGAGCTGTTCACAGGCGTGGTCCCCATCCTGGTTGAGCTGGACGGTG
ACGTTAACGGCCACAAATTTAGCGTACGTGGTGAGGGCGAGGGTGACGCTACCAACGGAAAGCTGACCCT
GAAATTCATCTGCACAACTGGCAAGCTGCCGGTGCCCTGGCCCACGCTGGTAACCACTCTGGGCGGAGGC
GTTCAATGTTTCAGTCGTTACCCGGATCACATGAAGCAGCATGACTTCTTCAAGTCGGCCATGCCCGAAG
GCTACGTGCAGGAGCGCACCATCAGTTTTAAGGATGACGGCACCTACAAGACTCGCGCCGAGGTCAAGTT
CGAAGGAGACACCCTGGTTAATCGTATCGAGCTCAAAGGCATCGATTTCAAGGAGGACGGAAATATTCTG
GGCCACAAGCTGGAGTACAATTTTAACAGCCACAATGTTTACATTACTGCCGACAAGCAGAAGAACGGCA
TCAAGGCTAATTTCAAGATTCGTCACAATGTGGAGGGAGGCGACTATAAGGATGACGATGACAAACAACA
AGACTATAAGGACGATGATGACAAAGGTCAGCAAGGCGATTACAAGGACGATGACGATAAGCAGCAAGAT
TACAAGGATGATGATGATAAGGGAGGCGACGGAAGCGTGCAGCTGGCAGATCATTACCAACAGAACACGC
CCATTGGTGACGGTCCAGTCCTGCTGCCTGATAACCACTACTTGTCCACCCAGTCGGTGCTGTCGAAGGA
CCCGAACGAGAAGCGTGACCACATGGTGCTGCTGGAGTTCGTGACCGCCGCAGGAATCACCCTCGGCATG
GATGAGCTTTACAAGGGCGGAGATTATAAAGATGACGACGACAAGGGCGACTACAAAGATGATGATGACA
AGGGTGACTACAAAGACGACGATGATAAATAAACCGGTGCTCGAGGTACGGATCCAATTCGATATCAAGC
TTATCGATAATCAACCTCTGGATTACAAAATTTGTGAAAGATTGACTGGTATTCTTAACTATGTTGCTCC
TTTTACGCTATGTGGATACGCTGCTTTAATGCCTTTGTATCATGCTATTGCTTCCCGTATGGCTTTCATT
TTCTCCTCCTTGTATAAATCCTGGTTGCTGTCTCTTTATGAGGAGTTGTGGCCCGTTGTCAGGCAACGTG
GCGTGGTGTGCACTGTGTTTGCTGACGCAACCCCCACTGGTTGGGGCATTGCCACCACCTGTCAGCTCCT
TTCCGGGACTTTCGCTTTCCCCCTCCCTATTGCCACGGCGGAACTCATCGCCGCCTGCCTTGCCCGCTGC
TGGACAGGGGCTCGGCTGTTGGGCACTGACAATTCCGTGGTGTTGTCGGGGAAATCATCGTCCTTTCCTT
GGCTGCTCGCCTATGTTGCCACCTGGATTCTGCGCGGGACGTCCTTCTGCTACGTCCCTTCGGCCCTCAA
TCCAGCGGACCTTCCTTCCCGCGGCCTGCTGCCGGCTCTGCGGCCTCTTCCGCGTCTTCGCCTTCGCCCT
CAGACGAGTCGGATCTCCCTTTGGGCCGCCTCCCCGCATCGATACCGAGCGCTGCTCGAGAGATCTACGG
GTGGCATCCCTGTGACCCCTCCCCAGTGCCTCTCCTGGCCCTGGAAGTTGCCACTCCAGTGCCCACCAGC
CTTGTCCTAATAAAATTAAGTTGCATCATTTTGTCTGACTAGGTGTCCTTCTATAATATTATGGGGTGGA
GGGGGGTGGTATGGAGCAAGGGGCAAGTTGGGAAGACAACCTGTAGGGCCTGCGGGGTCTATTGGGAACC
AAGCTGGAGTGCAGTGGCACAATCTTGGCTCACTGCAATCTCCGCCTCCTGGGTTCAAGCGATTCTCCTG
CCTCAGCCTCCCGAGTTGTTGGGATTCCAGGCATGCATGACCAGGCTCAGCTAATTTTTGTTTTTTTGGT
AGAGACGGGGTTTCACCATATTGGCCAGGCTGGTCTCCAACTCCTAATCTCAGGTGATCTACCCACCTTG
GCCTCCCAAATTGCTGGGATTACAGGCGTGAACCACTGCTCCCTTCCCTGTCCTTCTGATTTTGTAGGTA
ACCACGTGCGGACCGAGCGGCCGCAGGAACCCCTAGTGATGGAGTTGGCCACTCCCTCTCTGCGCGCTCG
CTCGCTCACTGAGGCCGGGCGACCAAAGGTCGCCCGACGCCCGGGCTTTGCCCGGGCGGCCTCAGTGAGC
GAGCGAGCGCGCAGCTGCCTGCAGGGGCGCCTGATGCGGTATTTTCTCCTTACGCATCTGTGCGGTATTT
CACACCGCATA
[95 nt withheld, positions 3862-3956]
T
[46 nt withheld, positions 3958-4003]
C
[141 nt withheld, positions 4005-4145]
CCTTTGACGTTGGAGTCCACGTTCTTT
[37 nt withheld, positions 4173-4209]
ACTCTATCTCGGGCTATTCTTTTGATTTATAAGGGATTTTGCCGATTTCGGTCTATTGGTTAAAAAATGA
GCTGATTTAACAAAAATTTAACGCGAATTTTAACAAAATATTAACGTTTACAATTTTATGGTGCACTCTC
AGTACAATCTGCTCTGATGCCGCATAGTTAAGCCAGCCCCGACACCCGCCAACACCCGCTGACGCGCCCT
GACGGGCTTGTCTGCTCCCGGCATCCGCTTACAGACAAGCTGTGACCGTCTCCGGGAGCTGCATGTGTCA
GAGGTTTTCACCGTCATCACCGAAACGCGCGAGACGAAAGGGCCTCGTGATACGCCTATTTTTATAGGTT
AATGTCATGATAATAATGGTTTCTTAGACGTCAGGTGGCACTTTTCGGGGAAATGTGCGCGGAACCCCTA
TTTGTTTATTTTTCTAAATACATTCAAATATGTATCCGCTCATGAGACAATAACCCTGATAAATGCTTCA
ATAATATTGAAAAAGGAAGAGTATGAGTATTCAACATTTCCGTGTCGCCCTTATTCCCTTTTTTGCGGCA
TTTTGCCTTCCTGTTTTTGCTCACCCAGAAACGCTGGTGAAAGTAAAAGATGCTGAAGATCAGTTGGGTG
CACGAGTGGGTTACATCGAACTGGATCTCAACAGCGGTAAGATCCTTGAGAGTTTTCGCCCCGAAGAACG
TTTTCCAATGATGAGCACTTTTAAAGTTCTGCTATGTGGCGCGGTATTATCCCGTATTGACGCCGGGCAA
GAGCAACTCGGTCGCCGCATACACTATTCTCAGAATGACTTGGTTGAGTACTCACCAGTCACAGAAAAGC
ATCTTACGGATGGCATGACAGTAAGAGAATTATGCAGTGCTGCCATAACCATGAGTGATAACACTGCGGC
CAACTTACTTCTGACAACGATCGGAGGACCGAAGGAGCTAACCGCTTTTTTGCACAACATGGGGGATCAT
GTAACTCGCCTTGATCGTTGGGAACCGGAGCTGAATGAAGCCATACCAAACGACGAGCGTGACACCACGA
TGCCTGTAGCAATGGCAACAACGTTGCGCAAACTATTAACTGGCGAACTACTTACTCTAGCTTCCCGGCA
ACAATTAATAGACTGGATGGAGGCGGATAAAGTTGCAGGACCACTTCTGCGCTCGGCCCTTCCGGCTGGC
TGGTTTATTGCTGATAAATCTGGAGCCGGTGAGCGTGGGTCTCGCGGTATCATTGCAGCACTGGGGCCAG
ATGGTAAGCCCTCCCGTATCGTAGTTATCTACACGACGGGGAGTCAGGCAACTATGGATGAACGAAATAG
ACAGATCGCTGAGATAGGTGCCTCACTGATTAAGCATTGGTAACTGTCAGACCAAGTTTACTCATATATA
CTTTAGATTGATTTAAAACTTCATTTTTAATTTAAAAGGATCTAGGTGAAGATCCTTTTTGATAATCTCA
TGACCAAAATCCCTTAACGTGAGTTTTCGTTCCACTGAGCGTCAGACCCCGTAGAAAAGATCAAAGGATC
TTCTTGAGATCCTTTTTTTCTGCGCGTAATCTGCTGCTTGCAAACAAAAAAACCACCGCTACCAGCGGTG
GTTTGTTTGCCGGATCAAGAGCTACCAACTCTTTTTCCGAAGGTAACTGGCTTCAGCAGAGCGCAGATAC
CAAATACTGTTCTTCTAGTGTAGCCGTAGTTAGGCCACCACTTCAAGAACTCTGTAGCACCGCCTACATA
CCTCGCTCTGCTAATCCTGTTACCAGTGGCTGCTGCCAGTGGCGATAAGTCGTGTCTTACCGGGTTGGAC
TCAAGACGATAGTTACCGGATAAGGCGCAGCGGTCGGGCTGAACGGGGGGTTCGTGCACACAGCCCAGCT
TGGAGCGAACGACCTACACCGAACTGAGATACCTACAGCGTGAGCTATGAGAAAGCGCCACGCTTCCCGA
AGGGAGAAAGGCGGACAGGTATCCGGTAAGCGGCAGGGTCGGAACAGGAGAGCGCACGAGGGAGCTTCCA
GGGGGAAACGCCTGGTATCTTTATAGTCCTGTCGGGTTTCGCCACCTCTGACTTGAGCGTCGATTTTTGT
GATGCTCGTCAGGGGGGCGGAGCCTATGGAAAAACGCCAGCAACGCGGCCTTTTTACGGTTCCTGGCCTT
TTGCTGGCCTTTTGCTCACATGT
Features (pLannotate 1.2.2; 18 found; start..end, strand, type, name):
     12..39      +  repeat_region  AAV2 ITR (fragment): inverted terminal repeat of adeno-associated virus serotype 2 inverted
     68..95      +  repeat_region  AAV2 ITR (fragment): inverted terminal repeat of adeno-associated virus serotype 2 inverted
    145..1433    +  promoter       CaMKII promoter: promoter for the mouse calcium/calmodulin-dependent kinase II α subunit
   1463..1482    +  CDS            5xFLAG (fragment): five tandem FLAG® epitope tags
   1520..1543    +  CDS            FLAG: FLAG® epitope tag, followed by an enterokinase cleavage site
   1553..2395    +  CDS            Superfolder GFP: Superfolder GFP is a basic (constitutively fluorescent) green fluorescent protein published in 2005, derived from Aequorea victoria. It is reported to be a very rapidly-maturing weak dimer.
   2429..2445    +  CDS            3xFLAG (fragment): three tandem FLAG® epitope tags
   2506..2529    +  misc_feature   MCS (fragment): pBluescript multiple cloning site
   2529..3117    +  misc_feature   WPRE: woodchuck hepatitis virus posttranscriptional regulatory element
   3149..3625    +  polyA_signal   hGH poly(A) signal: human growth hormone polyadenylation signal
   3665..3805    +  repeat_region  AAV2 ITR: inverted terminal repeat of adeno-associated virus serotype 2 inverted
   3810..3861    -  misc_feature   bom (fragment): basis of mobility region from pBR322
   3880..4335    +  rep_origin     f1 ori (sequence partly withheld): f1 bacteriophage origin of replication; arrow indicates direction of (+) strand synthesis
   4336..4385    -  misc_feature   bom (fragment): basis of mobility region from pBR322
   4487..4522    -  CDS            rop (fragment): Rop protein, which maintains plasmids at low copy number; rop
   4617..4721    +  promoter       AmpR promoter: bla
   4722..5582    +  CDS            AmpR: β-lactamase; bla; confers resistance to ampicillin, carbenicillin, and related antibiotics
   5753..6341    +  rep_origin     ori: high-copy-number ColE1/pMB1/pBR322/pUC origin of replication
