[The description below was written by a language model from this plasmid's Addgene catalogue record and pLannotate feature annotations shown in this document.]
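Description:
pAAVCam1.3_smFP_FLAG is a 6.4 kb AAV transfer plasmid for expressing a FLAG-tagged "spaghetti monster" fluorescent protein (smFP_FLAG) under a 1.3 kb mouse CaMKII α-subunit promoter. It was built from the pAAVTRE3_Clover backbone by replacing the TRE3G promoter with the CaMKII fragment (MluI–EcoRI) and placing the smFP_FLAG coding sequence between EcoRI and BamHI sites. In bacteria it is maintained through a high-copy ColE1/pUC-type origin and selected with ampicillin via the bla gene. An f1 phage origin is also present, along with small remnants of pBR322 bom and rop sequences. The recorded recombination-deficient growth strain is consistent with the need to keep the ITRs stable.

The expression cassette lies between AAV2 inverted terminal repeats, which direct replication and packaging of the intervening DNA into AAV particles. The right-hand ITR is annotated in full, whereas only short fragments of the left-hand one were detected by the annotation software. Downstream of the CaMKII promoter, the annotated open reading frame consists of a superfolder-GFP-like scaffold flanked by FLAG epitope repeats. This matches the smFP design, in which many epitope copies are grafted onto a GFP-derived backbone to give a very bright target for antibody detection. A WPRE follows to enhance transcript stability and expression, and the human growth hormone polyadenylation signal terminates the transcript.

The CaMKII promoter is generally used to favour expression in excitatory forebrain neurons. The associated publication concerns whole-brain serial two-photon tomography of the marmoset, which suggests use as a neuronal labelling or tracing reagent detected by anti-FLAG immunostaining.
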