Addgene plasmid #201207: pAAVCam1.3_smFP_FLAG
Purpose: AAV vector for camKII promoter (1.3kb)-driven smFP_FLAG (FLAG-tagged spaghetti monster) expression
Depositing lab: Tetsuo Yamamori. Depositing organization: RIKEN Center for Brain Science. Publication: Serial Two-Photon Tomography of the Whole Marmoset Brain for Neuroanatomical Analyses. Watakabe A, Tani T, Abe H, Skibbe H, Ichinohe N, Yamamori T. J Vis Exp. 2025 Jan 17;(215). doi: 10.3791/67694. PubMed 39895625.
Backbone
  Vector backbone: pAAVTRE3_Clover
  Backbone manufacturer: addgene Plasmid #135179
  Modifications to backbone: Replacement of TRE3G promoter with mouse CamKII (1.3kb) promoter by MluI-EcoRI cloning.
  Vector type: Mammalian Expression, Bacterial Expression, AAV
Growth in bacteria
  Bacterial resistance: Ampicillin, 100 μg/mL
  Growth temperature: 37°C
  Growth strain: NEB Stable
  Copy number: High Copy
Gene/Insert
  Gene/Insert name: smFP _FLAG (from addgene #59756)
  Species: Synthetic
  Promoter: mouse CamKII (1.3kb)
  Cloning method: Restriction Enzyme; 5′ cloning site EcoRI (not destroyed); 3′ cloning site BamHI (not destroyed)
  Sequencing primers: 5′ atcacttgtggactaagtttgt; 3′ cagcaaccaggatttatacaagg
Resource information
  A portion of this plasmid was derived from a plasmid made by: Looger lab (from addgene #59756)
Terms and licenses: Academic/Nonprofit Terms; Industry Terms: Not Available to Industry
Depositor comments: Please visit https://doi.org/10.1101/2021.12.26.474213 for bioRxiv preprint.
How to cite: pAAVCam1.3_smFP_FLAG was a gift from Tetsuo Yamamori (Addgene plasmid # 201207 ; http://n2t.net/addgene:201207 ; RRID:Addgene_201207)
